>Addgene plasmid #234512 | pLX208-cytoFLARE1.0-TEV | addgene full sequence | sequence record 478242 | Addgene NGS Result
TTAATGTAGTCTTATGCAATACTCTTGTAGTCTTGCAACATGGTAACGATGAGTTAGCAACATGCCTTAC
AAGGAGAGAAAAAGCACCGTGCATGCCGATTGGTGGAAGTAAGGTGGTACGATCGTGCCTTATTAGGAAG
GCAACAGACGGGTCTGACATGGATTGGACGAACCACTGAATTGCCGCATTGCAGAGATATTGTATTTAAG
TGCCTAGCTCGATACATAAACGGGTCTCTCTGGTTAGACCAGATCTGAGCCTGGGAGCTCTCTGGCTAAC
TAGGGAACCCACTGCTTAAGCCTCAATAAAGCTTGCCTTGAGTGCTTCAAGTAGTGTGTGCCCGTCTGTT
GTGTGACTCTGGTAACTAGAGATCCCTCAGACCCTTTTAGTCAGTGTGGAAAATCTCTAGCAGTGGCGCC
CGAACAGGGACTTGAAAGCGAAAGGGAAACCAGAGGAGCTCTCTCGACGCAGGACTCGGCTTGCTGAAGC
GCGCACGGCAAGAGGCGAGGGGCGGCGACTGGTGAGTACGCCAAAAATTTTGACTAGCGGAGGCTAGAAG
GAGAGAGATGGGTGCGAGAGCGTCAGTATTAAGCGGGGGAGAATTAGATCGCGATGGGAAAAAATTCGGT
TAAGGCCAGGGGGAAAGAAAAAATATAAATTAAAACATATAGTATGGGCAAGCAGGGAGCTAGAACGATT
CGCAGTTAATCCTGGCCTGTTAGAAACATCAGAAGGCTGTAGACAAATACTGGGACAGCTACAACCATCC
CTTCAGACAGGATCAGAAGAACTTAGATCATTATATAATACAGTAGCAACCCTCTATTGTGTGCATCAAA
GGATAGAGATAAAAGACACCAAGGAAGCTTTAGACAAGATAGAGGAAGAGCAAAACAAAAGTAAGACCAC
CGCACAGCAAGCGGCCGCTGATCTTCAGACCTGGAGGAGGAGATATGAGGGACAATTGGAGAAGTGAATT
ATATAAATATAAAGTAGTAAAAATTGAACCATTAGGAGTAGCACCCACCAAGGCAAAGAGAAGAGTGGTG
CAGAGAGAAAAAAGAGCAGTGGGAATAGGAGCTTTGTTCCTTGGGTTCTTGGGAGCAGCAGGAAGCACTA
TGGGCGCAGCGTCAATGACGCTGACGGTACAGGCCAGACAATTATTGTCTGGTATAGTGCAGCAGCAGAA
CAATTTGCTGAGGGCTATTGAGGCGCAACAGCATCTGTTGCAACTCACAGTCTGGGGCATCAAGCAGCTC
CAGGCAAGAATCCTGGCTGTGGAAAGATACCTAAAGGATCAACAGCTCCTGGGGATTTGGGGTTGCTCTG
GAAAACTCATTTGCACCACTGCTGTGCCTTGGAATGCTAGTTGGAGTAATAAATCTCTGGAACAGATTTG
GAATCACACGACCTGGATGGAGTGGGACAGAGAAATTAACAATTACACAAGCTTAATACACTCCTTAATT
GAAGAATCGCAAAACCAGCAAGAAAAGAATGAACAAGAATTATTGGAATTAGATAAATGGGCAAGTTTGT
GGAATTGGTTTAACATAACAAATTGGCTGTGGTATATAAAATTATTCATAATGATAGTAGGAGGCTTGGT
AGGTTTAAGAATAGTTTTTGCTGTACTTTCTATAGTGAATAGAGTTAGGCAGGGATATTCACCATTATCG
TTTCAGACCCACCTCCCAACCCCGAGAGCGCTGCCGTCTGGACCGATGGCTGTGTGGAAGTGCTCGCCGA
TAGTGGAAACAGACGCCCCAGCACTCGTCCTAGGGCAAAGGATCTGCAGTAATGAGAATTCTAGATCTTG
AGACAAATGGCAGTATTCATCCACAATTTTAAAAGAAAAGGGGGGATTGGGGGGTACAGTGCAGGGGAAA
GAATAGTAGACATAATAGCAACAGACATACAAACTAAAGAATTACAAAAACAAATTACAAAAATTCAAAA
TTTTCGGGTTTATTACAGGGACAGCAGAGATCCACTTTGGCGCCGGCTCGAGGGGGCCCGGGGTTATTAA
TAGTAATCAATTACGGGGTCATTAGTTCATAGCCCATATATGGAGTTCCGCGTTACATAACTTACGGTAA
ATGGCCCGCCTGGCTGACCGCCCAACGACCCCCGCCCATTGACGTCAATAATGACGTATGTTCCCATAGT
AACGCCAATAGGGACTTTCCATTGACGTCAATGGGTGGAGTATTTACGGTAAACTGCCCACTTGGCAGTA
CATCAAGTGTATCATATGCCAAGTACGCCCCCTATTGACGTCAATGACGGTAAATGGCCCGCCTGGCATT
ATGCCCAGTACATGACCTTATGGGACTTTCCTACTTGGCAGTACATCTACGTATTAGTCATCGCTATTAC
CATGGTGATGCGGTTTTGGCAGTACATCAATGGGCGTGGATAGCGGTTTGACTCACGGGGATTTCCAAGT
CTCCACCCCATTGACGTCAATGGGAGTTTGTTTTGGCACCAAAATCAACGGGACTTTCCAAAATGTCGTA
ACAACTCCGCCCCATTGACGCAAATGGGCGGTAGGCGTGTACGGTGGGAGGTCTATATAAGCAGAGCTCT
CTGGCTAACTGTCGGGATCCACCATGGTGAGCAAGGGCGAGGAGCTGTTCACCGGGGTGGTGCCCATCCT
GGTCGAGCTGGACGGCGACGTAAACGGCCACAAGTTCAGCGTGTCCGGCGAGGGCGAGGGCGATGCCACC
TACGGCAAGCTGACCCTGAAGTTCATCTGCACCACCGGCAAGCTGCCCGTGCCCTGGCCCACCCTCGTGA
CCACCCTGACCTACGGCGTGCAGTGCTTCAGCCGCTACCCCGACCACATGAAGCAGCACGACTTCTTCAA
GTCCGCCATGCCCGAAGGCTACGTCCAGGAGCGCACCATCTTCTTCAAGGACGACGGCAACTACAAGACC
CGCGCCGAGGTGAAGTTCGAGGGCGACACCCTGGTGAACCGCATCGAGCTGAAGGGCATCGACTTCAAGG
AGGACGGCAACATCCTGGGGCACAAGCTGGAGTACAACTACAACAGCCACAACGTCTATATCATGGCCGA
CAAGCAGAAGAACGGCATCAAGGTGAACTTCAAGATCCGCCACAACATCGAGGACGGCAGCGTGCAGCTC
GCCGACCACTACCAGCAGAACACCCCCATCGGCGACGGCCCCGTGCTGCTGCCCGACAACCACTACCTGA
GCACCCAGTCCGCCCTGAGCAAAGACCCCAACGAGAAGCGCGATCACATGGTCCTGCTGGAGTTCGTGAC
CGCCGCCGGGATCACTCTCGGCATGGACGAGCTGTACAAGGGAAGCGGAGCTACTAACTTCAGCCTGCTG
AAGCAGGCTGGAGACGTGGAGGAGAACCCTGGACCTATGGACCAACTGACTGAAGAGCAGATCGCAGAAT
TTAAAGAGGCTTTCTCCCTACTGGACAAGGACGGGGATGGGACAATAACAACCAAGGAGCTGGGGACGGG
GATGCGGTCTCTGGGGCAGAACCCCACAGAAGCAGAGCTGCAGGACATGATCAATGAAGTAGATGCCGAC
GGTGACGGCACAATCGACTTCCCTGAGTTCCTGACAATGATGGCAAGAAAAATGAAATACAGGGACACGG
AAGAAGAAATTAGAGAAGCGTTCGGTGTGTTTGATAAGGATGGCAATGGCTACATCAGTGCAGCAGAGCT
TCGCCACGTGATGACAAACCTTGGAGAGAAGTTAACAGATGAAGAGGTTGATGAAATGATCAGGGAAGCA
GACATCGATGGGGATGGTCAGGTAAACTACGAAGAGTTTGTACAAATGATGACAGCGAAGGGCAAGCCGA
TCCCTAACCCTCTGCTGGGCCTGGACAGCACTGGTGGAGCTAGCGGTGGAAGTGGATCAGGCAGCGGTGG
ATCTGGAGAAAGCTTGTTTAAGGGACCACGTGATTACAACCCGATATCGAGCACCATTTGTCATTTGACG
AATGAATCTGATGGGCACACAACATCGTTGTATGGTATTGGATTTGGTCCCTTCATCATTACAAACAAGC
ACTTGTTTAGAAGAAATAATGGAACACTGTTGGTCCAATCACTACATGGTGTATTCAAGGTCAAGAACAC
CACGACTTTGCAACAACACCTCATTGATGGGAGGGACATGATAATTATTCGCATGCCTAAGGATTTCCCA
CCATTTCCTCAAAAGCTGAAATTTAGAGAGCCACAAAGGGAAGAGCGCATATGTCTTGTGACAACCAACT
TCCAAACTAAGAGCATGTCTAGCATGGTGTCAGACACTAGTTGCACATTCCCTTCATCTGATGGCATATT
CTGGAAGCATTGGATTCAAACCAAGGATGGGCAGTGTGGCAATCCATTAGTATCAACTAGAGATGGGTTC
ATTGTTGGTATACACTCAGCATCGAATTTCACCAACACAAACAATTATTTCACAAGCGTGCCGAAAAACT
TCATGGAATTGTTGACAAATCAGGAGGCGCAGCAGTGGGTTAGTGGTTGGCGATTAAATGCTGACTCAGT
ATTGTGGGGTGGCCATAAAGTTTTCATGGTGTAAACGCGTTAAGTCGACAATCAACCTCTGGATTACAAA
ATTTGTGAAAGATTGACTGGTATTCTTAACTATGTTGCTCCTTTTACGCTATGTGGATACGCTGCTTTAA
TGCCTTTGTATCATGCTATTGCTTCCCGTATGGCTTTCATTTTCTCCTCCTTGTATAAATCCTGGTTGCT
GTCTCTTTATGAGGAGTTGTGGCCCGTTGTCAGGCAACGTGGCGTGGTGTGCACTGTGTTTGCTGACGCA
ACCCCCACTGGTTGGGGCATTGCCACCACCTGTCAGCTCCTTTCCGGGACTTTCGCTTTCCCCCTCCCTA
TTGCCACGGCGGAACTCATCGCCGCCTGCCTTGCCCGCTGCTGGACAGGGGCTCGGCTGTTGGGCACTGA
CAATTCCGTGGTGTTGTCGGGGAAATCATCGTCCTTTCCTTGGCTGCTCGCCTGTGTTGCCACCTGGATT
CTGCGCGGGACGTCCTTCTGCTACGTCCCTTCGGCCCTCAATCCAGCGGACCTTCCTTCCCGCGGCCTGC
TGCCGGCTCTGCGGCCTCTTCCGCGTCTTCGCCTTCGCCCTCAGACGAGTCGGATCTCCCTTTGGGCCGC
CTCCCCGCGTCGACTTTAAGACCAATGACTTACAAGGCAGCTGTAGATCTTAGCCACTTTTTAAAAGAAA
AGGGGGGACTGGAAGGGCTAATTCACTCCCAACGAAGACAAGATCTGCTTTTTGCTTGTACTGGGTCTCT
CTGGTTAGACCAGATCTGAGCCTGGGAGCTCTCTGGCTAACTAGGGAACCCACTGCTTAAGCCTCAATAA
AGCTTGCCTTGAGTGCTTCAAGTAGTGTGTGCCCGTCTGTTGTGTGACTCTGGTAACTAGAGATCCCTCA
GACCCTTTTAGTCAGTGTGGAAAATCTCTAGCAGTACGTATAGTAGTTCATGTCATCTTATTATTCAGTA
TTTATAACTTGCAAAGAAATGAATATCAGAGAGTGAGAGGAACTTGTTTATTGCAGCTTATAATGGTTAC
AAATAAAGCAATAGCATCACAAATTTCACAAATAAAGCATTTTTTTCACTGCATTCTAGTTGTGGTTTGT
CCAAACTCATCAATGTATCTTATCATGTCTGGCTCTAGCTATCCCGCCCCTAACTCCGCCCATCCCGCCC
CTAACTCCGCCCAGTTCCGCCCATTCTCCGCCCCATGGCTGACTAATTTTTTTTATTTATGCAGAGGCCG
AGGCCGCCTCGGCCTCTGAGCTATTCCAGAAGTAGTGAGGAGGCTTTTTTGGAGGCCTAGGGACGTACCC
AATTCGCCCTATAGTGAGTCGTATTACGCGCGCTCACTGGCCGTCGTTTTACAACGTCGTGACTGGGAAA
ACCCTGGCGTTACCCAACTTAATCGCCTTGCAGCACATCCCCCTTTCGCCAGCTGGCGTAATAGCGAAGA
GGCCCGCACCGATCGCCCTTCCCAACAGTTGCGCAGCCTGAATGGCGAATGGG
[124 nt withheld, positions 6074-6197]
C
[91 nt withheld, positions 6199-6289]
A
[49 nt withheld, positions 6291-6339]
CCTTTGACGTTGGAGTCCACGTTCTTT
[37 nt withheld, positions 6367-6403]
ACCCTATCTCGGTCTATTCTTTTGATTTATAAGGGATTTTGCCGATTTCGGCCTATTGGTTAAAAAATGA
GCTGATTTAACAAAAATTTAACGCGAATTTTAACAAAATATTAACGCTTACAATTTAGGTGGCACTTTTC
GGGGAAATGTGCGCGGAACCCCTATTTGTTTATTTTTCTAAATACATTCAAATATGTATCCGCTCATGAG
ACAATAACCCTGATAAATGCTTCAATAATATTGAAAAAGGAAGAGTATGAGTATTCAACATTTCCGTGTC
GCCCTTATTCCCTTTTTTGCGGCATTTTGCCTTCCTGTTTTTGCTCACCCAGAAACGCTGGTGAAAGTAA
AAGATGCTGAAGATCAGTTGGGTGCACGAGTGGGTTACATCGAACTGGATCTCAACAGCGGTAAGATCCT
TGAGAGTTTTCGCCCCGAAGAACGTTTTCCAATGATGAGCACTTTTAAAGTTCTGCTATGTGGCGCGGTA
TTATCCCGTATTGACGCCGGGCAAGAGCAACTCGGTCGCCGCATACACTATTCTCAGAATGACTTGGTTG
AGTACTCACCAGTCACAGAAAAGCATCTTACGGATGGCATGACAGTAAGAGAATTATGCAGTGCTGCCAT
AACCATGAGTGATAACACTGCGGCCAACTTACTTCTGACAACGATCGGAGGACCGAAGGAGCTAACCGCT
TTTTTGCACAACATGGGGGATCATGTAACTCGCCTTGATCGTTGGGAACCGGAGCTGAATGAAGCCATAC
CAAACGACGAGCGTGACACCACGATGCCTGTAGCAATGGCAACAACGTTGCGCAAACTATTAACTGGCGA
ACTACTTACTCTAGCTTCCCGGCAACAATTAATAGACTGGATGGAGGCGGATAAAGTTGCAGGACCACTT
CTGCGCTCGGCCCTTCCGGCTGGCTGGTTTATTGCTGATAAATCTGGAGCCGGTGAGCGTGGGTCTCGCG
GTATCATTGCAGCACTGGGGCCAGATGGTAAGCCCTCCCGTATCGTAGTTATCTACACGACGGGGAGTCA
GGCAACTATGGATGAACGAAATAGACAGATCGCTGAGATAGGTGCCTCACTGATTAAGCATTGGTAACTG
TCAGACCAAGTTTACTCATATATACTTTAGATTGATTTAAAACTTCATTTTTAATTTAAAAGGATCTAGG
TGAAGATCCTTTTTGATAATCTCATGACCAAAATCCCTTAACGTGAGTTTTCGTTCCACTGAGCGTCAGA
CCCCGTAGAAAAGATCAAAGGATCTTCTTGAGATCCTTTTTTTCTGCGCGTAATCTGCTGCTTGCAAACA
AAAAAACCACCGCTACCAGCGGTGGTTTGTTTGCCGGATCAAGAGCTACCAACTCTTTTTCCGAAGGTAA
CTGGCTTCAGCAGAGCGCAGATACCAAATACTGTTCTTCTAGTGTAGCCGTAGTTAGGCCACCACTTCAA
GAACTCTGTAGCACCGCCTACATACCTCGCTCTGCTAATCCTGTTACCAGTGGCTGCTGCCAGTGGCGAT
AAGTCGTGTCTTACCGGGTTGGACTCAAGACGATAGTTACCGGATAAGGCGCAGCGGTCGGGCTGAACGG
GGGGTTCGTGCACACAGCCCAGCTTGGAGCGAACGACCTACACCGAACTGAGATACCTACAGCGTGAGCT
ATGAGAAAGCGCCACGCTTCCCGAAGGGAGAAAGGCGGACAGGTATCCGGTAAGCGGCAGGGTCGGAACA
GGAGAGCGCACGAGGGAGCTTCCAGGGGGAAACGCCTGGTATCTTTATAGTCCTGTCGGGTTTCGCCACC
TCTGACTTGAGCGTCGATTTTTGTGATGCTCGTCAGGGGGGCGGAGCCTATGGAAAAACGCCAGCAACGC
GGCCTTTTTACGGTTCCTGGCCTTTTGCTGGCCTTTTGCTCACATGTTCTTTCCTGCGTTATCCCCTGAT
TCTGTGGATAACCGTATTACCGCCTTTGAGTGAGCTGATACCGCTCGCCGCAGCCGAACGACCGAGCGCA
GCGAGTCAGTGAGCGAGGAAGCGGAAGAGCGCCCAATACGCAAACCGCCTCTCCCCGCGCGTTGGCCGAT
TCATTAATGCAGCTGGCACGACAGGTTTCCCGACTGGAAAGCGGGCAGTGAGCGCAACGCAATTAATGTG
AGTTAGCTCACTCATTAGGCACCCCAGGCTTTACACTTTATGCTTCCGGCTCGTATGTTGTGTGGAATTG
TGAGCGGATAACAATTTCACACAGGAAACAGCTATGACCATGATTACGCCAAGCGCGCAATTAACCCTCA
CTAAAGGGAACAAAAGCTGGAGCTGCAAGC
Features (pLannotate 1.2.2; 29 found; start..end, strand, type, name):
      5..231     +  promoter       RSV promoter: Rous sarcoma virus enhancer/promoter
    232..412     +  LTR            5' LTR (truncated): truncated 5' long terminal repeat (LTR) from HIV-1
    459..584     +  misc_feature   HIV-1 Ψ: packaging signal of human immunodeficiency virus type 1
    568..931     +  CDS            HIV-1 gag (fragment): gag protein from human immunodeficiency virus 1; gag
   1077..1310    +  misc_feature   RRE: The Rev response element (RRE) of HIV-1 allows for Rev-dependent mRNA export from the nucleus to the cytoplasm.
   1707..1793    +  CDS            hph (fragment): KHYB_ECOLX - Experimental evidence at protein level: Swiss-Prot protein existence level 1. The aminoglycoside phosphotransferases achieve inactivation of their antibiotic substrates by phosphorylation. Only phosphorylates hygromycin and closely related compounds such as demethyl analogs and destomycin. From Escherichia coli.
   1847..1964    +  misc_feature   cPPT/CTS: central polypurine tract and central termination sequence of HIV-1
   2081..2384    +  enhancer       CMV enhancer: human cytomegalovirus immediate early enhancer
   2385..2588    +  promoter       CMV promoter: human cytomegalovirus (CMV) immediate early promoter
   2614..3330    +  CDS            EGFP: EGFP is a basic (constitutively fluorescent) green fluorescent protein published in 1996, derived from Aequorea victoria. It is reported to be a rapidly-maturing weak dimer with moderate acid sensitivity.
   3400..3840    +  CDS            calmodulin: calcium-binding protein
   3844..3869    +  misc_feature   12Pktag (fragment)
   3925..4581    +  CDS            TEV protease (fragment): tobacco etch virus protease (Kapust et al., 2001)
   4600..5188    +  misc_feature   WPRE: woodchuck hepatitis virus posttranscriptional regulatory element
   5239..5258    +  misc_feature   cPPT/CTS (fragment): central polypurine tract and central termination sequence of HIV-1
   5260..5493    +  LTR            3' LTR (ΔU3): self-inactivating 3' long terminal repeat (LTR) from HIV-1
   5571..5692    +  polyA_signal   SV40 poly(A) signal: SV40 polyadenylation signal
   5732..5867    +  rep_origin     SV40 ori: SV40 origin of replication
   5888..5906    -  promoter       T7 promoter: promoter for bacteriophage T7 RNA polymerase
   5914..6069    +  CDS            lacZα (fragment): LacZα fragment of β-galactosidase; lacZ fragment
   6074..6502    +  rep_origin     f1 ori (sequence partly withheld): f1 bacteriophage origin of replication; arrow indicates direction of (+) strand synthesis
   6555..6659    +  promoter       AmpR promoter: bla
   6660..7520    +  CDS            AmpR: β-lactamase; bla; confers resistance to ampicillin, carbenicillin, and related antibiotics
   7691..8279    +  rep_origin     ori: high-copy-number ColE1/pMB1/pBR322/pUC origin of replication
   8462..8554    +  CDS            lacI (fragment): lac repressor; lacI; The lac repressor binds to the lac operator to inhibit transcription in E. coli. This inhibition can be relieved by adding lactose or isopropyl-β-D-thiogalactopyranoside (IPTG).
   8567..8588    +  protein_bind   CAP binding site: CAP binding activates transcription in the presence of cAMP. E. coli catabolite activator protein
   8603..8633    +  promoter       lac promoter: promoter for the E. coli lac operon
   8641..8657    +  protein_bind   lac operator: The lac repressor binds to the lac operator to inhibit transcription in E. coli. This inhibition can be relieved by adding lactose or isopropyl-β-D-thiogalactopyranoside (IPTG). lac repressor encoded by lacI
   8702..8720    +  promoter       T3 promoter: promoter for bacteriophage T3 RNA polymerase
