[The description below was written by a language model from this plasmid's Addgene catalogue record and pLannotate feature annotations shown in this document.]
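Description:
pLX208-cytoFLARE1.0-TEV is a third-generation-style, self-inactivating HIV-1 lentiviral transfer plasmid built on the pLX208 backbone for expression in mammalian cells. It is propagated in E. coli through a high-copy ColE1/pUC-type origin and selected with ampicillin via β-lactamase. The backbone also carries an f1 origin, an SV40 origin and residual lac/T7/T3 cloning elements. The viral portion has an RSV promoter driving a truncated 5' LTR, followed by the Ψ packaging signal with a gag fragment, the RRE for Rev-dependent export of the genomic RNA, and a cPPT/CTS. Downstream of the cargo are a WPRE, a ΔU3 3' LTR and an SV40 polyadenylation signal. Only a short fragment of the hygromycin phosphotransferase gene is annotated, so the record does not show an intact mammalian selection marker.

The payload is a single CMV enhancer/promoter-driven open reading frame, EGFP-P2A-CaM-V5-TEVp. EGFP acts as a fluorescent expression marker and is separated by the P2A ribosome-skipping peptide from a fusion of calmodulin, a V5 epitope tag and tobacco etch virus protease. The P2A itself is not called in the feature table, and the V5 region appears only as a partial tag match. The TEV protease is annotated as a fragment, which may reflect a truncated or modified form, though the record does not specify this.

This plasmid supplies the protease component of the cytoFLARE1.0 transcriptional reporter for detecting calcium increases in HEK293T cells. In FLARE-type designs, calcium-bound calmodulin typically recruits the protease to a partner construct bearing a calmodulin-binding peptide and a TEV cleavage site, releasing a transcription factor. That partner is not part of this record. The depositor notes that the same TEVp is used in FLiCRE2.
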