Addgene plasmid #234512: pLX208-cytoFLARE1.0-TEV
Purpose: Transcriptional reporter for detecting calcium increase in HEK293T (TEVp); the same TEVp involved in FLiCRE2
Depositing lab: Wenjing Wang. Depositing organization: University of Michigan. Publication: An improved FLARE system for recording and manipulating neuronal activity. Zhou G, Li R, Bartolik O, Ma Y, Wan WW, Meng J, Hu Y, Ye B, Wang W. Cell Rep Methods. 2025 Apr 21;5(4):101012. doi: 10.1016/j.crmeth.2025.101012. Epub 2025 Mar 21. PubMed 40120579.
Backbone
  Vector backbone: pLX208
  Vector type: Mammalian Expression, Lentiviral
Growth in bacteria
  Bacterial resistance: Ampicillin, 100 μg/mL
  Growth temperature: 37°C
  Growth strain: NEB Stable
  Copy number: Unknown
Gene/Insert
  Gene/Insert name: EGFP-P2A-CaM-V5-TEVp
  Species: H. sapiens (human)
  Cloning method: Gibson Cloning
  Sequencing primers: 5′ cgcaaatgggcggtaggcgtg; 3′ cacatagcgtaaaaggagcaacatag
Terms and licenses: Academic/Nonprofit Terms; Industry Terms
Depositor comments: Please visit https://doi.org/10.1101/2025.01.13.632875 for bioRxiv preprint.
How to cite: pLX208-cytoFLARE1.0-TEV was a gift from Wenjing Wang (Addgene plasmid # 234512 ; http://n2t.net/addgene:234512 ; RRID:Addgene_234512)
